>Addgene plasmid #250065 | pGEX-eta-14-3-3 | addgene full sequence | sequence record 498106 | Addgene NGS Result
ATGTTCTTTCCTGCGTTATCCCCTGATTCTGTGGATAACCGTATTACCGCCTTTGAGTGAGCTGATACCG
CTCGCCGCAGCCGAACGACCGAGCGCAGCGAGTCAGTGAGCGAGGAAGCGGAAGAGCGCCTGATGCGGTA
TTTTCTCCTTACGCATCTGTGCGGTATTTCACACCGCATAAATTCCGACACCATCGAATGGCGCAAAACC
TTTCGCGGTATGGCATGATAGCGCCCGGAAGAGAGTCAATTCAGGGTGGTGAATGTGAAACCAGTAACGT
TATACGATGTCGCAGAGTATGCCGGTGTCTCTTATCAGACCGTTTCCCGCGTGGTGAACCAGGCCAGCCA
CGTTTCTGCGAAAACGCGGGAAAAAGTGGAAGCGGCGATGGCGGAGCTGAATTACATTCCCAACCGCGTG
GCACAACAACTGGCGGGCAAACAGTCGTTGCTGATTGGCGTTGCCACCTCCAGTCTGGCCCTGCACGCGC
CGTCGCAAATTGTCGCGGCGATTAAATCTCGCGCCGATCAACTGGGTGCCAGCGTGGTGGTGTCGATGGT
AGAACGAAGCGGCGTCGAAGCCTGTAAAGCGGCGGTGCACAATCTTCTCGCGCAACGCGTCAGTGGGCTG
ATCATTAACTATCCGCTGGATGACCAGGATGCCATTGCTGTGGAAGCTGCCTGCACTAATGTTCCGGCGT
TATTTCTTGATGTCTCTGACCAGACACCCATCAACAGTATTATTTTCTCCCATGAAGACGGTACGCGACT
GGGCGTGGAGCATCTGGTCGCATTGGGTCACCAGCAAATCGCGCTGTTAGCGGGCCCATTAAGTTCTGTC
TCGGCGCGTCTGCGTCTGGCTGGCTGGCATAAATATCTCACTCGCAATCAAATTCAGCCGATAGCGGAAC
GGGAAGGCGACTGGAGTGCCATGTCCGGTTTTCAACAAACCATGCAAATGCTGAATGAGGGCATCGTTCC
CACTGCGATGCTGGTTGCCAACGATCAGATGGCGCTGGGCGCAATGCGCGCCATTACCGAGTCCGGGCTG
CGCGTTGGTGCGGATATCTCGGTAGTGGGATACGACGATACCGAAGACAGCTCATGTTATATCCCGCCGT
TAACCACCATCAAACAGGATTTTCGCCTGCTGGGGCAAACCAGCGTGGACCGCTTGCTGCAACTCTCTCA
GGGCCAGGCGGTGAAGGGCAATCAGCTGTTGCCCGTCTCACTGGTGAAAAGAAAAACCACCCTGGCGCCC
AATACGCAAACCGCCTCTCCCCGCGCGTTGGCCGATTCATTAATGCAGCTGGCACGACAGGTTTCCCGAC
TGGAAAGCGGGCAGTGAGCGCAACGCAATTAATGTAAGTTAGCTCACTCATTAGGCACCCCAGGCTTTAC
ACTTTATGCTTCCGGCTCGTATGTTGTGTGGAATTGTGAGCGGATAACAATTTCACACAGGAAACAGCTA
TGACCATGATTACGGATTCACTGGCCGTCGTTTTACAACGTCGTGACTGGGAAAACCCTGGCGTTACCCA
ACTTAATCGCCTTGCAGCACATCCCCCTTTCGCCAGCTGGCGTAATAGCGAAGAGGCCCGCACCGATCGC
CCTTCCCAACAGTTGCGCAGCCTGAATGGCGAATGGCGCTTTGCCTGGTTTCCGGCACCAGAAGCGGTGC
CGGAAAGCTGGCTGGAGTGCGATCTTCCTGAGGCCGATACTGTCGTCGTCCCCTCAAACTGGCAGATGCA
CGGTTACGATGCGCCCATCTACACCAACGTGACCTATCCCATTACGGTCAATCCGCCGTTTGTTCCCACG
GAGAATCCGACGGGTTGTTACTCGCTCACATTTAATGTTGATGAAAGCTGGCTACAGGAAGGCCAGACGC
GAATTATTTTTGATGGCGTTGGAATTAGCTTATCGACTGCACGGTGCACCAATGCTTCTGGCGTCAGGCA
GCCATCGGAAGCTGTGGTATGGCTGTGCAGGTCGTAAATCACTGCATAATTCGTGTCGCTCAAGGCGCAC
TCCCGTTCTGGATAATGTTTTTTGCGCCGACATCATAACGGTTCTGGCAAATATTCTGAAATGAGCTGTT
GACAATTAATCATCGGCTCGTATAATGTGTGGAATTGTGAGCGGATAACAATTTCACACAGGAAACAGTA
TTCATGTCCCCTATACTAGGTTATTGGAAAATTAAGGGCCTTGTGCAACCCACTCGACTTCTTTTGGAAT
ATCTTGAAGAAAAATATGAAGAGCATTTGTATGAGCGCGATGAAGGTGATAAATGGCGAAACAAAAAGTT
TGAATTGGGTTTGGAGTTTCCCAATCTTCCTTATTATATTGATGGTGATGTTAAATTAACACAGTCTATG
GCCATCATACGTTATATAGCTGACAAGCACAACATGTTGGGTGGTTGTCCAAAAGAGCGTGCAGAGATTT
CAATGCTTGAAGGAGCGGTTTTGGATATTAGATACGGTGTTTCGAGAATTGCATATAGTAAAGACTTTGA
AACTCTCAAAGTTGATTTTCTTAGCAAGCTACCTGAAATGCTGAAAATGTTCGAAGATCGTTTATGTCAT
AAAACATATTTAAATGGTGATCATGTAACCCATCCTGACTTCATGTTGTATGACGCTCTTGATGTTGTTT
TATACATGGACCCAATGTGCCTGGATGCGTTCCCAAAATTAGTTTGTTTTAAAAAACGTATTGAAGCTAT
CCCACAAATTGATAAGTACTTGAAATCCAGCAAGTATATAGCATGGCCTTTGCAGGGCTGGCAAGCCACG
TTTGGTGGTGGCGACCATCCTCCAAAATCGGATCTGGTTCCGCGTGGATCCATGGGTGACCGTGAACAGC
TGCTGCAGCGTGCGCGCCTGGCAGAGCAGGCAGAACGTTACGACGACATGGCGTCTGCGATGAAAGCGGT
TACCGAACTGAACGAGCCGCTGTCTAACGAGGACCGTAACCTGCTGTCTGTTGCGTACAAAAACGTTGTT
GGTGCGCGTCGTTCTTCTTGGCGTGTTATCTCTTCTATCGAACAGAAAACCATGGCGGACGGTAACGAGA
AGAAACTGGAGAAAGTTAAAGCGTACCGCGAAAAAATCGAAAAGGAGCTGGAAACCGTGTGTAACGATGT
TCTGAGCCTGCTGGACAAATTTCTGATCAAGAACTGCAACGACTTCCAGTACGAATCTAAAGTTTTCTAC
CTGAAAATGAAAGGTGACTACTACCGTTACCTGGCGGAAGTTGCGTCTGGTGAGAAAAAGAACTCTGTTG
TTGAAGCGAGCGAAGCGGCGTATAAGGAGGCTTTCGAGATTTCTAAAGAACAGATGCAGCCGACCCACCC
GATCCGTCTGGGTCTGGCGCTGAACTTCTCTGTTTTTTACTACGAAATCCAGAACGCACCGGAACAGGCT
TGTCTGCTGGCTAAACAGGCGTTCGATGACGCGATTGCGGAACTGGATACTCTGAACGAAGATTCTTATA
AAGACTCTACCCTGATCATGCAGCTGCTGCGTGACAACCTGACCCTGTGGACTTCCGATCAGCAGGACGA
AGAAGCGGGTGAAGGTAACCTCGAGCGGCCGCATCGTGACTGACTGACGATCTGCCTCGCGCGTTTCGGT
GATGACGGTGAAAACCTCTGACACATGCAGCTCCCGGAGACGGTCACAGCTTGTCTGTAAGCGGATGCCG
GGAGCAGACAAGCCCGTCAGGGCGCGTCAGCGGGTGTTGGCGGGTGTCGGGGCGCAGCCATGACCCAGTC
ACGTAGCGATAGCGGAGTGTATAATTCTTGAAGACGAAAGGGCCTCGTGATACGCCTATTTTTATAGGTT
AATGTCATGATAATAATGGTTTCTTAGACGTCAGGTGGCACTTTTCGGGGAAATGTGCGCGGAACCCCTA
TTTGTTTATTTTTCTAAATACATTCAAATATGTATCCGCTCATGAGACAATAACCCTGATAAATGCTTCA
ATAATATTGAAAAAGGAAGAGTATGAGTATTCAACATTTCCGTGTCGCCCTTATTCCCTTTTTTGCGGCA
TTTTGCCTTCCTGTTTTTGCTCACCCAGAAACGCTGGTGAAAGTAAAAGATGCTGAAGATCAGTTGGGTG
CACGAGTGGGTTACATCGAACTGGATCTCAACAGCGGTAAGATCCTTGAGAGTTTTCGCCCCGAAGAACG
TTTTCCAATGATGAGCACTTTTAAAGTTCTGCTATGTGGCGCGGTATTATCCCGTGTTGACGCCGGGCAA
GAGCAACTCGGTCGCCGCATACACTATTCTCAGAATGACTTGGTTGAGTACTCACCAGTCACAGAAAAGC
ATCTTACGGATGGCATGACAGTAAGAGAATTATGCAGTGCTGCCATAACCATGAGTGATAACACTGCGGC
CAACTTACTTCTGACAACGATCGGAGGACCGAAGGAGCTAACCGCTTTTTTGCACAACATGGGGGATCAT
GTAACTCGCCTTGATCGTTGGGAACCGGAGCTGAATGAAGCCATACCAAACGACGAGCGTGACACCACGA
TGCCTGCAGCAATGGCAACAACGTTGCGCAAACTATTAACTGGCGAACTACTTACTCTAGCTTCCCGGCA
ACAATTAATAGACTGGATGGAGGCGGATAAAGTTGCAGGACCACTTCTGCGCTCGGCCCTTCCGGCTGGC
TGGTTTATTGCTGATAAATCTGGAGCCGGTGAGCGTGGGTCTCGCGGTATCATTGCAGCACTGGGGCCAG
ATGGTAAGCCCTCCCGTATCGTAGTTATCTACACGACGGGGAGTCAGGCAACTATGGATGAACGAAATAG
ACAGATCGCTGAGATAGGTGCCTCACTGATTAAGCATTGGTAACTGTCAGACCAAGTTTACTCATATATA
CTTTAGATTGATTTAAAACTTCATTTTTAATTTAAAAGGATCTAGGTGAAGATCCTTTTTGATAATCTCA
TGACCAAAATCCCTTAACGTGAGTTTTCGTTCCACTGAGCGTCAGACCCCGTAGAAAAGATCAAAGGATC
TTCTTGAGATCCTTTTTTTCTGCGCGTAATCTGCTGCTTGCAAACAAAAAAACCACCGCTACCAGCGGTG
GTTTGTTTGCCGGATCAAGAGCTACCAACTCTTTTTCCGAAGGTAACTGGCTTCAGCAGAGCGCAGATAC
CAAATACTGTCCTTCTAGTGTAGCCGTAGTTAGGCCACCACTTCAAGAACTCTGTAGCACCGCCTACATA
CCTCGCTCTGCTAATCCTGTTACCAGTGGCTGCTGCCAGTGGCGATAAGTCGTGTCTTACCGGGTTGGAC
TCAAGACGATAGTTACCGGATAAGGCGCAGCGGTCGGGCTGAACGGGGGGTTCGTGCACACAGCCCAGCT
TGGAGCGAACGACCTACACCGAACTGAGATACCTACAGCGTGAGCTATGAGAAAGCGCCACGCTTCCCGA
AGGGAGAAAGGCGGACAGGTATCCGGTAAGCGGCAGGGTCGGAACAGGAGAGCGCACGAGGGAGCTTCCA
GGGGGAAACGCCTGGTATCTTTATAGTCCTGTCGGGTTTCGCCACCTCTGACTTGAGCGTCGATTTTTGT
GATGCTCGTCAGGGGGGCGGAGCCTATGGAAAAACGCCAGCAACGCGGCCTTTTTACGGTTCCTGGCCTT
TTGCTGGCCTTTTGCTCAC
Features (pLannotate 1.2.2; 18 found; start..end, strand, type, name):
      1..124     +  rep_origin     RSF ori (fragment): Plasmids containing the RSF 1030 origin of replication can be propagated in E. coli cells that contain additional plasmids with compatible origins.
    129..180     -  misc_feature   bom (fragment): basis of mobility region from pBR322
    187..264     +  promoter       lacI promoter: lacI
    265..1347    +  CDS            lacI: lac repressor; lacI; The lac repressor binds to the lac operator to inhibit transcription in E. coli. This inhibition can be relieved by adding lactose or isopropyl-β-D-thiogalactopyranoside (IPTG).
   1360..1381    +  protein_bind   CAP binding site: CAP binding activates transcription in the presence of cAMP. E. coli catabolite activator protein
   1396..1426    +  promoter       lac promoter: promoter for the E. coli lac operon
   1434..1450    +  protein_bind   lac operator: The lac repressor binds to the lac operator to inhibit transcription in E. coli. This inhibition can be relieved by adding lactose or isopropyl-β-D-thiogalactopyranoside (IPTG). lac repressor encoded by lacI
   1470..1643    +  CDS            lacZα: LacZα fragment of β-galactosidase; lacZ fragment
   1907..2023    -  CDS            yciV (fragment): RNAAM_ECOLI - Also known as trpH From Escherichia coli (strain K12).
   2099..2127    +  promoter       tac promoter: strong E. coli promoter; hybrid between the trp and lac UV5 promoters
   2135..2151    +  protein_bind   lac operator: The lac repressor binds to the lac operator to inhibit transcription in E. coli. This inhibition can be relieved by adding lactose or isopropyl-β-D-thiogalactopyranoside (IPTG). lac repressor encoded by lacI
   2174..2827    +  CDS            GST26_SCHJA: Experimental evidence at protein level: Swiss-Prot protein existence level 1. GST isoenzymes appear to play a central role in the parasite detoxification system. Other functions are also suspected including a role in increasing the solubility of haematin in the parasite gut. From Schistosoma japonicum (Blood fluke).
   2852..3589    +  CDS            YWHAH: 1433F_HUMAN - Also known as YWHA1. Experimental evidence at protein level: Swiss-Prot protein existence level 1. Adapter protein implicated in the regulation of a large spectrum of both general and specialized signaling pathways. Binds to a large number of partners, usually by recognition of a phosphoserine or phosphothreonine motif. Binding generally results in the modulation of the activity of the binding partner. Negatively regulates the kinase activity of PDPK1. From Homo sapiens (Human).
   3622..3661    +  CDS            rop (fragment): Rop protein, which maintains plasmids at low copy number; rop
   3763..3803    +  misc_feature   bom (fragment): basis of mobility region from pBR322
   3908..4012    +  promoter       AmpR promoter: bla
   4013..4873    +  CDS            AmpR: β-lactamase; bla; confers resistance to ampicillin, carbenicillin, and related antibiotics
   5044..5632    +  rep_origin     ori: high-copy-number ColE1/pMB1/pBR322/pUC origin of replication
