[The description below was written by a language model from this plasmid's Addgene catalogue record and pLannotate feature annotations shown in this document.]
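Description:
pGEX-eta-14-3-3 is a bacterial expression plasmid built on the pGEX-4T-1 backbone for producing the human eta isoform of 14-3-3 (gene YWHAH, also called YWHA1) in E. coli. The sequenced plasmid is 5,689 nt. It replicates from a high-copy ColE1/pMB1-type origin and is selected with ampicillin through the β-lactamase gene (AmpR) driven by its own promoter. The annotation also picks up short remnants typical of pBR322-derived backbones, namely fragments of bom and rop and a small fragment labelled RSF ori. These are not functional modules of interest.

The expression cassette is a tac promoter, a strong trp/lac hybrid, followed by a lac operator. This drives an open reading frame that begins with Schistosoma japonicum glutathione S-transferase (GST) and continues, after a short linker, into the roughly 740 bp wild-type YWHAH coding sequence, so the product would be an N-terminal GST fusion. The record lists no mutations, and the cloning sites used are not stated. In pGEX-4T vectors the linker between GST and the insert normally carries a thrombin cleavage site, but this is not annotated in the feature table. A plasmid-borne lacI gene with its own promoter supplies lac repressor. This keeps the tac promoter off until IPTG is added and makes regulation independent of the host strain. A lac promoter/operator and lacZα segment downstream of lacI is part of the backbone.

14-3-3 proteins are adapters that bind phosphoserine- or phosphothreonine-containing motifs in many partners. The GST tag allows the fusion protein to be purified on glutathione resin, and such fusions are suited to pull-down or other binding assays. The associated study concerns a phosphorylation-dependent switch between 14-3-3 and PDZ interactions at the PRMT5 C-terminus.
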