Addgene plasmid #250065: pGEX-eta-14-3-3
Purpose: Bacterial expression of eta 14-3-3
Depositing lab: Mark Bedford. Depositing organization: University of Texas MD Anderson Cancer Center. Publication: PRMT5 C-terminal Phosphorylation Modulates a 14-3-3/PDZ Interaction Switch. Espejo AB, Gao G, Black K, Gayatri S, Veland N, Kim J, Chen T, Sudol M, Walker C, Bedford MT. J Biol Chem. 2017 Feb 10;292(6):2255-2265. doi: 10.1074/jbc.M116.760330. Epub 2016 Dec 28. PubMed 28031468.
Backbone
  Vector backbone: pGEX-4T-1
  Backbone size w/o insert (bp): 4900
  Vector type: Bacterial Expression
Growth in bacteria
  Bacterial resistance: Ampicillin, 100 μg/mL
  Growth temperature: 37°C
  Growth strain: DH5alpha
  Copy number: High Copy
Gene/Insert
  Gene/Insert name: Eta
  Species: H. sapiens (human)
  Insert size (bp): 750
  Mutation: None
  Entrez Gene: YWHAH (a.k.a. YWHA1)
  Cloning method: Restriction Enzyme; 5′ cloning site Unknown (unknown if destroyed)
Terms and licenses: Academic/Nonprofit Terms; Industry Terms: Not Available to Industry
Depositor comments: NCBI identifier: CAG30498
How to cite: pGEX-eta-14-3-3 was a gift from Mark Bedford (Addgene plasmid # 250065 ; http://n2t.net/addgene:250065 ; RRID:Addgene_250065)
